>Addgene plasmid #173849 | pPBpuro-UbC-loxP-canisNrg1 | addgene full sequence | sequence record 340327 | Addgene NGS Result
GCATGATTATCTTTTACGTGACTTTTAAGATTTAACTCATACGATAATTATATTGTTATTTCATGTTCTA
CTTACGTGATAACTTATTATATATATATTTTCTTGTTATAGATATCAACTAGAATGCTAGCCTCGAGGGC
CTCCGCGCCGGGTTTTGGCGCCTCCCGCGGGCGCCCCCCTCCTCACGGCGAGCGCTGCCACGTCAGACGA
AGGGCGCAGCGAGCGTCCTGATCCTTCCGCCCGGACGCTCAGGACAGCGGCCCGCTGCTCATAAGACTCG
GCCTTAGAACCCCAGTATCAGCAGAAGGACATTTTAGGACGGGACTTGGGTGACTCTAGGGCACTGGTTT
TCTTTCCAGAGAGCGGAACAGGCGAGGAAAAGTAGTCCCTTCTCGGCGATTCTGCGGAGGGATCTCCGTG
GGGCGGTGAACGCCGATGATTATATAAGGACGCGCCGGGTGTGGCACAGCTAGTTCCGTCGCAGCCGGGA
TTTGGGTCGCAGTTCTTGTTTGTGGATCGCTGTGATCGTCACTTGGTGAGTAGCGGGCTGCTGGGCTGGC
CGGGGCTTTCGTGGCCGCCGGGCCGCTCGGTGGGACGGAGGCGTGTGGAGAGACCGCCAAGGGCTGTAGT
CTGGGTCCGCGAGCAAGGTTGCCCTGAACTGGGGGTTGGGGGGAGCGCAGCAAAATGGCGGCTGTTCCCG
AGTCTTGAATGGAAGACGCTTGTGAGGCGGGCTGTGAGGTCGTTGAAACAAGGTGGGGGGCATGGTGGGC
GGCAAGAACCCAAGGTCTTGAGGCCTTCGCTAATGCGGGAAAGCTCTTATTCGGGTGAGATGGGCTGGGG
CACCATCTGGGGACCCTGACGTGAAGTTTGTCACTGACTGGAGAACTCGGTTTGTCGTCTGTTGCGGGGG
CGGCAGTTATGGCGGTGCCGTTGGGCAGTGCACCCGTACCTTTGGGAGCGCGCGCCCTCGTCGTGTCGTG
ACGTCACCCGTTCTGTTGGCTTATAATGCAGGGTGGGGCCACCTGCCGGTAGGTGTGCGGTAGGCTTTTC
TCCGTCGCAGGACGCAGGGTTCGGGCCTAGGGTAGGCTCTCCTGAATCGACAGGCGCCGGACCTCTGGTG
AGGGGAGGGATAAGTGAGGCGTCAGTTTCTCTGGTCGGTTTTATGTACCTATCTTCTTAAGTAGCTGAAG
CTCCGGTTTTGAACTATGCGCTCGGGGTTGGCGAGTGTGTTTTGTGAAGTTTTTTAGGCACCTTTTGAAA
TGTAATCATTTGGGTCAATATGTAATTTTCAGTGTTAGACTAGTAAATTGTCCGCTAAATTCTGGCCGTT
TTTGGCTTTTTTGTTAGACGGATCCATAACTTCGTATAGCATACATTATACGAAGTTATGAATTCACCAT
GGAACCCGACGCCAACAGCAGCAGTAGAGCCCCTGCTGCCTTTCGGGCTAGCTTCCCACCTCTGGAAACC
GGCCGGAACCTGAAGAAAGAGGTGTCCAGAGTCCTGTGCAAGAGATGCGCCCTGCCTCCTCGGCTGAAAG
AGATGAGAAGCCAAGAGTCTGCCGCCGGAAGCAAGCTGGTGCTGAGATGTGAAACCAGCAGCGAGTACAG
CAGCCTGAAGTTCAAGTGGTTCAAGAACGGCAACGAGCTGAACCGGAAGAACAAGCCCCAGAACATCAAG
ATCCAGAAGAAGCCCGGCAAGAGCGAGCTGAGAATCAGCAAAGCCAGCCTGGCCGATAGCGGCGAGTACA
TGTGTAAAGTGACCTCCAAGCTGGGCAACGACAGCGCCAGCGCCAATATCACCATCGTGGACAGCAACGA
CATCATCACCGGCATGCCTGCCAGCACCGAGAGGGCTTATGTGTCTAGCGAGAGCCCCATCCGGATCAGC
GTTAGCACAGAAGGCGCCAACACAAGCAGCAGCACCTCTACCAGCACCACCGGCACATCTCACCTGGTCA
AGTGCGCCGAGAAAGAAAAGACCTTCTGCGTGAACGGCGGCGAGTGCTTCATGGTCAAGGACCTGAGCAA
CCCCAGCCGGTATCTGTGCAAGTGTCAGCCCGGTTTTACCGGCGCCAGATGCACCGAGAATGTGCCCATG
AAGGTGCAGAATCAAGAGAAGGCCGAGGAACTGTACCAGAAACGGGTGCTGACCATCACAGGCATCTGTA
TCGCCCTGCTGGTCGTGGGCATTATGTGCGTGGTGGCCTACTGCAAGACCAAGAAGCAGCGGAAGAAGCT
GCACGACCGGCTGAGACAGAGCCTGAGAAGCGAGAGAAACAACATGGTCAATATCGCCAACGGACCCCAC
CATCCTAATCCTCCACCTGAGAACGTGCAGCTGGTCAACCAGTACGTGTCCAAGAACGTGATCAGCTCCG
AGCACATCGTGGAACGCGAGGCCGAGACAAGCTTTAGCACCAGCCACTACACCAGCACAGCCCACCACAG
CACCACAGTGACACAGACCCCAAGCCACAGCTGGTCCAATGGCCACACCGAGTCCATCATCAGCGAGTCC
CACAGCGTGATCATGATGAGCAGCGTGGAAAACAGCCGGCACTCTAGCCCTAGCGGAGGACCTAGAGGCA
GACTGAATGGCCTCGGCGGACCCAGAGAGTGCAACAGCTTTCTGAGACACGCCAGAGAGACACCCGACAG
CTACAGAGATAGCCCTCACAGCGAGAGATACGTGTCCGCCATGACAACCCCTGCCAGAATGAGCCCCGTG
GACTTTCACACACCTAGCAGCCCTAAGAGCCCTCCTAGCGAGACATCCCCTCCAGTGTCTAGCACAACCG
TGTCCATGCCTAGCATGGCCGTGTCACCCTTCGTGGAAGAGGAAAGACCTCTGCTGCTGGTCACCCCTCC
TAGACTGAGAGAGAAGTACGATCACCACAGCCAGCAGTTCAACAGCTACCACCACAATCCTGCTCACGAG
AGCAACAGCCTGCCTCCATCTCCTCTGAGAATCGTCGAGGACGAGGAATACGAGACAACCCAAGAGTACG
AGCCCGCTCAAGAGCCCGTGAAGAAACTGACCAGCTCCAGACGGGCCAAGCGGACCAAGCCTAATGGACA
CATTGCCAACCGGCTGGAAATGGACTCCAATGCCTCTGCCGAGGGCACCAACAGCGAAAGCGAGACAGAG
GATGAGAGAGTGGGCGAAGATACCCCATTCCTGGGCATCCAGAATCCTCTGGCCGCCTCTCTTGAAGCCG
CTCCTGCTTTTAGACTGGCCGACAGCAGAACAAACCCAGCCGGCAGATTCAGCACCCAAGAGGAACTGCA
GGCCAGACTGTCTAGCGTGATCGCCAACCAGGATCCTATCGCCGTCTGAGCGGCCGCTCTAGAGTCAACT
AACTTAAGCTAGCAACGGTTTCCCTCTAGCGGGATCAATTCCGCCCCCCCCCCCTAACGTTACTGGCCGA
AGCCGCTTGGAATAAGGCCGGTGTGCGTTTGTCTATATGTTATTTTCCACCATATTGCCGTCTTTTGGCA
ATGTGAGGGCCCGGAAACCTGGCCCTGTCTTCTTGACGAGCATTCCTAGGGGTCTTTCCCCTCTCGCCAA
AGGAATGCAAGGTCTGTTGAATGTCGTGAAGGAAGCAGTTCCTCTGGAAGCTTCTTGAAGACAAACAACG
TCTGTAGCGACCCTTTGCAGGCAGCGGAACCCCCCACCTGGCGACAGGTGCCTCTGCGGCCAAAAGCCAC
GTGTATAAGATACACCTGCAAAGGCGGCACAACCCCAGTGCCACGTTGTGAGTTGGATAGTTGTGGAAAG
AGTCAAATGGCTCTCCTCAAGCGTATTCAACAAGGGGCTGAAGGATGCCCAGAAGGTACCCCATTGTATG
GGATCTGATCTGGGGCCTCGGTGCACATGCTTTACATGTGTTTAGTCGAGGTTAAAAAAACGTCTAGGCC
CCCCGAACCACGGGGACGTGGTTTTCCTTTGAAAAACACGATAATACCATGACCGAGTACAAGCCCACGG
TGCGCCTCGCCACCCGCGACGACGTCCCCAGGGCCGTACGCACCCTCGCCGCCGCGTTCGCCGACTACCC
CGCCACGCGCCACACCGTCGATCCGGACCGCCACATCGAGCGGGTCACCGAGCTGCAAGAACTCTTCCTC
ACGCGCGTCGGGCTCGACATCGGCAAGGTGTGGGTCGCGGACGACGGCGCCGCGGTGGCGGTCTGGACCA
CGCCGGAGAGCGTCGAAGCGGGGGCGGTGTTCGCCGAGATCGGCCCGCGCATGGCCGAGTTGAGCGGTTC
CCGGCTGGCCGCGCAGCAACAGATGGAAGGCCTCCTGGCGCCGCACCGGCCCAAGGAGCCCGCGTGGTTC
CTGGCCACCGTCGGCGTCTCGCCCGACCACCAGGGCAAGGGTCTGGGCAGCGCCGTCGTGCTCCCCGGAG
TGGAGGCGGCCGAGCGCGCCGGGGTGCCCGCCTTCCTGGAGACCTCCGCGCCCCGCAACCTCCCCTTCTA
CGAGCGGCTCGGCTTCACCGTCACCGCCGACGTCGAGGTGCCCGAAGGACCGCGCACCTGGTGCATGACC
CGCAAGCCCGGTGCCTGATCGATGATCTAGAGCTCGCTGATCAGCCTCGACTGTGCCTTCTAGTTGCCAG
CCATCTGTTGTTTGCCCCTCCCCCGTGCCTTCCTTGACCCTGGAAGGTGCCACTCCCACTGTCCTTTCCT
AATAAAATGAGGAAATTGCATCGCATTGTCTGAGTAGGTGTCATTCTATTCTGGGGGGTGGGGTGGGGCA
GGACAGCAAGGGGGAGGATTGGGAAGACAATAGCAGGCATGCTGGGGATGCGGTGGGCTCTATGGCTTCT
GAGGCGGAAAGAACCTGCAGATAACTTCGTATAGCATACATTATACGAAGTTATTGCAGCCCAAGCTTGG
CGTAATCATGGTCATAGCTGTTTCCTGTGTGAAATTGTTATCCGCTCACAATTCCACACAACATACGAGC
CGGAAGCATAAAGTGTAAAGCCTGGGGTGCCTAATGAGTGAGCTAACTCACATTAATTGCGTTGCGCTCA
CTGCCCGCTTTCCAGTCGGGAAACCTGTCGTGCCAGCGGATCTTAAAAGTTTTGTTACTTTATAGAAGAA
ATTTTGAGTTTTTGTTTTTTTTTAATAAATAAATAAACATAAATAAATTGTTTGTTGAATTTATTATTAG
TATGTAAGTGTAAATATAATAAAACTTAATATCTATTCAAATTAATAAATAAACCTCGATATACAGACCG
ATAAAACACATGCGTCAATTTTACGCATGATTATCTTTAACGTACGTCACAATATGATTATCTTTCTAGG
GTTAATCTAGTATACGCGTTTAATTAATCCAGCTTTTGTTCCCTTTAGTGAGGGTTAATTGCGCGCTTGG
CGTAATCATGGTCATAGCTGTTTCCTGTGTGAAATTGTTATCCGCTCACAATTCCACACAACATACGAGC
CGGAAGCATAAAGTGTAAAGCCTGGGGTGCCTAATGAGTGAGCTAACTCACATTAATTGCGTTGCGCTCA
CTGCCCGCTTTCCAGTCGGGAAACCTGTCGTGCCAGCTGCATTAATGAATCGGCCAACGCGCGGGGAGAG
GCGGTTTGCGTATTGGGCGCTCTTCCGCTTCCTCGCTCACTGACTCGCTGCGCTCGGTCGTTCGGCTGCG
GCGAGCGGTATCAGCTCACTCAAAGGCGGTAATACGGTTATCCACAGAATCAGGGGATAACGCAGGAAAG
AACATGTGAGCAAAAGGCCAGCAAAAGGCCAGGAACCGTAAAAAGGCCGCGTTGCTGGCGTTTTTCCATA
GGCTCCGCCCCCCTGACGAGCATCACAAAAATCGACGCTCAAGTCAGAGGTGGCGAAACCCGACAGGACT
ATAAAGATACCAGGCGTTTCCCCCTGGAAGCTCCCTCGTGCGCTCTCCTGTTCCGACCCTGCCGCTTACC
GGATACCTGTCCGCCTTTCTCCCTTCGGGAAGCGTGGCGCTTTCTCATAGCTCACGCTGTAGGTATCTCA
GTTCGGTGTAGGTCGTTCGCTCCAAGCTGGGCTGTGTGCACGAACCCCCCGTTCAGCCCGACCGCTGCGC
CTTATCCGGTAACTATCGTCTTGAGTCCAACCCGGTAAGACACGACTTATCGCCACTGGCAGCAGCCACT
GGTAACAGGATTAGCAGAGCGAGGTATGTAGGCGGTGCTACAGAGTTCTTGAAGTGGTGGCCTAACTACG
GCTACACTAGAAGAACAGTATTTGGTATCTGCGCTCTGCTGAAGCCAGTTACCTTCGGAAAAAGAGTTGG
TAGCTCTTGATCCGGCAAACAAACCACCGCTGGTAGCGGTGGTTTTTTTGTTTGCAAGCAGCAGATTACG
CGCAGAAAAAAAGGATCTCAAGAAGATCCTTTGATCTTTTCTACGGGGTCTGACGCTCAGTGGAACGAAA
ACTCACGTTAAGGGATTTTGGTCATGAGATTATCAAAAAGGATCTTCACCTAGATCCTTTTAAATTAAAA
ATGAAGTTTTAAATCAATCTAAAGTATATATGAGTAAACTTGGTCTGACAGTTACCAATGCTTAATCAGT
GAGGCACCTATCTCAGCGATCTGTCTATTTCGTTCATCCATAGTTGCCTGACTCCCCGTCGTGTAGATAA
CTACGATACGGGAGGGCTTACCATCTGGCCCCAGTGCTGCAATGATACCGCGAGACCCACGCTCACCGGC
TCCAGATTTATCAGCAATAAACCAGCCAGCCGGAAGGGCCGAGCGCAGAAGTGGTCCTGCAACTTTATCC
GCCTCCATCCAGTCTATTAATTGTTGCCGGGAAGCTAGAGTAAGTAGTTCGCCAGTTAATAGTTTGCGCA
ACGTTGTTGCCATTGCTACAGGCATCGTGGTGTCACGCTCGTCGTTTGGTATGGCTTCATTCAGCTCCGG
TTCCCAACGATCAAGGCGAGTTACATGATCCCCCATGTTGTGCAAAAAAGCGGTTAGCTCCTTCGGTCCT
CCGATCGTTGTCAGAAGTAAGTTGGCCGCAGTGTTATCACTCATGGTTATGGCAGCACTGCATAATTCTC
TTACTGTCATGCCATCCGTAAGATGCTTTTCTGTGACTGGTGAGTACTCAACCAAGTCATTCTGAGAATA
GTGTATGCGGCGACCGAGTTGCTCTTGCCCGGCGTCAATACGGGATAATACCGCGCCACATAGCAGAACT
TTAAAAGTGCTCATCATTGGAAAACGTTCTTCGGGGCGAAAACTCTCAAGGATCTTACCGCTGTTGAGAT
CCAGTTCGATGTAACCCACTCGTGCACCCAACTGATCTTCAGCATCTTTTACTTTCACCAGCGTTTCTGG
GTGAGCAAAAACAGGAAGGCAAAATGCCGCAAAAAAGGGAATAAGGGCGACACGGAAATGTTGAATACTC
ATACTCTTCCTTTTTCAATATTATTGAAGCATTTATCAGGGTTATTGTCTCATGAGCGGATACATATTTG
AATGTATTTAGAAAAATAAACAAATAGGGGTTCCGCGCACATTTCCCCGAAAAGTGCCACCTAAATTGTA
AGCGTTAATATTTTGTTAAAATTCGCGTTAAATTTTTGTTAAATCAGCTCATTTTTTAACCAATAGGCCG
AAATCGGCAAAATCCCTTATAAATCAAAAGAATAGACCGAGATAGGGT
[37 nt withheld, positions 7679-7715]
AAAGAACGTGGACTCCAACGTCAAAGG
[49 nt withheld, positions 7743-7791]
T
[91 nt withheld, positions 7793-7883]
G
[124 nt withheld, positions 7885-8008]
CCCATTCGCCATTCAGGCTGCGCAACTGTTGGGAAGGGCGATCGGTGCGGGCCTCTTCGCTATTACGCCA
GCTGGCGAAAGGGGGATGTGCTGCAAGGCGATTAAGTTGGGTAACGCCAGGGTTTTCCCAGTCACGACGT
TGTAAAACGACGGCCAGTGAGCGCGCGTAATACGACTCACTATAGGGCGAATTGGGGCGCGCCATTCTAG
ATTAACCCTAGAAAGATAGTCTGCGTAAAATTGACGCATGCATTCTTGAAATATTGCTCTCTCTTTCTAA
ATAGCGCGAATCCGTCGCTGTGCATTTAGGACATCTCAGTCGCCGCTTGGAGCTCCCGTGAGGCGTGCTT
GTCAATGCGGTAAGTGTCACTGATTTTGAACTATAACGACCGCGTGAGTCAAAATGAC
Features (pLannotate 1.2.2; 23 found; start..end, strand, type, name):
    138..1349    +  promoter       UbC promoter: human ubiquitin C promoter
   1356..1389    +  protein_bind   loxP: Cre-mediated recombination occurs in the 8-bp core sequence (GCATACAT). Cre recombinase
   1519..3336    +  CDS            NRG1 (fragment): NRG1_HUMAN - Also known as GGF, HGL, HRGA, NDF, SMDF. Experimental evidence at protein level: Swiss-Prot protein existence level 1. Direct ligand for ERBB3 and ERBB4 tyrosine kinase receptors. Concomitantly recruits ERBB1 and ERBB2 coreceptors, resulting in ligand-stimulated tyrosine phosphorylation and activation of the ERBB receptors. The multiple isoforms perform diverse functions such as inducing growth and differentiation of epithelial, glial, neuronal, and skeletal muscle cells; inducing expression of acetylcholine receptor in synaptic vesicles during the formation of the neuromuscular j
   3405..3966    +  misc_feature   IRES: internal ribosome entry site (IRES) of the encephalomyocarditis virus (EMCV)
   3969..4568    +  CDS            PuroR: puromycin N-acetyltransferase; pac from Streptomyces alboniger; confers resistance to puromycin
   4601..4825    +  polyA_signal   bGH poly(A) signal: bovine growth hormone polyadenylation signal
   4829..4845    +  promoter       SV40 promoter (fragment): SV40 enhancer and early promoter
   4851..4884    +  protein_bind   loxP: Cre-mediated recombination occurs in the 8-bp core sequence (GCATACAT). Cre recombinase
   4935..4951    -  protein_bind   lac operator: The lac repressor binds to the lac operator to inhibit transcription in E. coli. This inhibition can be relieved by adding lactose or isopropyl-β-D-thiogalactopyranoside (IPTG). lac repressor encoded by lacI
   4959..4989    -  promoter       lac promoter: promoter for the E. coli lac operon
   5004..5025    -  protein_bind   CAP binding site: CAP binding activates transcription in the presence of cAMP. E. coli catabolite activator protein
   5038..5077    -  CDS            lacI (fragment): lac repressor; lacI; The lac repressor binds to the lac operator to inhibit transcription in E. coli. This inhibition can be relieved by adding lactose or isopropyl-β-D-thiogalactopyranoside (IPTG).
   5362..5380    -  promoter       T3 promoter: promoter for bacteriophage T3 RNA polymerase
   5425..5441    -  protein_bind   lac operator: The lac repressor binds to the lac operator to inhibit transcription in E. coli. This inhibition can be relieved by adding lactose or isopropyl-β-D-thiogalactopyranoside (IPTG). lac repressor encoded by lacI
   5449..5479    -  promoter       lac promoter: promoter for the E. coli lac operon
   5494..5515    -  protein_bind   CAP binding site: CAP binding activates transcription in the presence of cAMP. E. coli catabolite activator protein
   5528..5620    -  CDS            lacI (fragment): lac repressor; lacI; The lac repressor binds to the lac operator to inhibit transcription in E. coli. This inhibition can be relieved by adding lactose or isopropyl-β-D-thiogalactopyranoside (IPTG).
   5803..6391    -  rep_origin     ori: high-copy-number ColE1/pMB1/pBR322/pUC origin of replication
   6562..7422    -  CDS            AmpR: β-lactamase; bla; confers resistance to ampicillin, carbenicillin, and related antibiotics
   7423..7527    -  promoter       AmpR promoter: bla
   7580..8008    -  rep_origin     f1 ori (sequence partly withheld): f1 bacteriophage origin of replication; arrow indicates direction of (+) strand synthesis
   8013..8168    -  CDS            lacZα (fragment): LacZα fragment of β-galactosidase; lacZ fragment
   8176..8194    +  promoter       T7 promoter: promoter for bacteriophage T7 RNA polymerase
