[The description below was written by a language model from this plasmid's Addgene catalogue record and pLannotate feature annotations shown in this document.]
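Description:
pPBpuro-UbC-loxP-canisNrg1 is a mammalian expression plasmid of about 8.4 kb built on the pPBpuro backbone. The "PB" in the name suggests a piggyBac transposon vector, but the feature table does not annotate transposon terminal repeats, so this cannot be confirmed from the record. In bacteria it is maintained through a high-copy ColE1/pUC-type origin and selected with ampicillin via the β-lactamase gene. An f1 origin, T3 and T7 promoters, and fragments of lac regulatory and lacZα sequence remain from the cloning backbone.

The payload is a single bicistronic transcription unit driven by the human ubiquitin C (UbC) promoter. Immediately downstream of the promoter lies a loxP site. It is followed by a roughly 2 kb cDNA for dog neuregulin 1 (Nrg1) derived from MDCK cells, which the automated annotation matched to human NRG1, a ligand for ERBB3 and ERBB4 receptors. After the cDNA come an EMCV IRES, the puromycin N-acetyltransferase gene and a bovine growth hormone polyadenylation signal, with a second loxP site after the polyadenylation signal. The IRES couples Nrg1 and puromycin resistance on one mRNA, so drug-selected cells should also express the ligand. Both loxP sites are annotated on the same strand, so Cre recombinase would be expected to excise the whole Nrg1-IRES-PuroR-poly(A) cassette. This matches the stated purpose that the plasmid encodes dog Nrg1 before Cre-mediated recombination.

The design allows stable, constitutive Nrg1 expression that can be removed on demand by Cre. The associated publication concerns the redundant roles of EGFR ligands in ERK activation waves during collective cell migration.
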