Addgene plasmid #173849: pPBpuro-UbC-loxP-canisNrg1
Purpose: Encoding dog Nrg1 before Cre-mediated recombination.
Depositing lab: Michiyuki Matsuda. Depositing organization: Kyoto University, Graduate School of Biostudies. Publication: Redundant roles of EGFR ligands in the ERK activation waves during collective cell migration. Lin S, Hirayama D, Maryu G, Matsuda K, Hino N, Deguchi E, Aoki K, Iwamoto R, Terai K, Matsuda M. Life Sci Alliance. 2021 Oct 19;5(1). pii: 5/1/e202101206. doi: 10.26508/lsa.202101206. Print 2022 Jan. PubMed 34667080.
Backbone
  Vector backbone: pPBpuro
  Backbone size w/o insert (bp): 6400
  Total vector size (bp): 8400
  Vector type: Mammalian Expression
  Selectable markers: Puromycin
Growth in bacteria
  Bacterial resistance: Ampicillin, 100 μg/mL
  Growth temperature: 37°C
  Growth strain: DH5alpha
  Copy number: Unknown
Gene/Insert
  Gene/Insert name: A cDNA of canis Nrg1
  Species: Madin-Darby Canine Kidney (MDCK) cells
  Insert size (bp): 2000
Terms and licenses: Academic/Nonprofit Terms; Industry Terms: Not Available to Industry
How to cite: pPBpuro-UbC-loxP-canisNrg1 was a gift from Michiyuki Matsuda (Addgene plasmid # 173849 ; http://n2t.net/addgene:173849 ; RRID:Addgene_173849)
